Addgene plasmid #157037: pD649-HAsp-PTPRD-Fc(DAPA)-AviTag-6xHis
Purpose: Mammalian expression of cell-surface protein extracellular domain fused to Fc(DAPA)-Avi-6xHis. Protein is secreted from cells.
Depositing lab: Chris Garcia. Depositing organization: Stanford University. Publication: A Human IgSF Cell-Surface Interactome Reveals a Complex Network of Protein-Protein Interactions. Wojtowicz WM, Vielmetter J, Fernandes RA, Siepe DH, Eastman CL, Chisholm GB, Cox S, Klock H, Anderson PW, Rue SM, Miller JJ, Glaser SM, Bragstad ML, Vance J, Lam AW, Lesley SA, Zinn K, Garcia KC. Cell. 2020 Aug 20;182(4):1027-1043.e17. doi: 10.1016/j.cell.2020.07.025. PubMed 32822567.
Backbone
  Vector backbone: pD649
  Backbone size w/o insert (bp): 6106
  Vector type: Mammalian Expression
Growth in bacteria
  Bacterial resistance: Ampicillin, 100 μg/mL
  Growth temperature: 37°C
  Growth strain: DH5alpha
  Copy number: High Copy
Gene/Insert
  Gene/Insert name: PTPRD
  Species: H. sapiens (human)
  Insert size (bp): 3735
  Mutation: Fc region of human IgG contains D265A and P329A mutations (DAPA)
  Entrez Gene: PTPRD (a.k.a. HPTP, HPTPD, HPTPDELTA, PTPD, R-PTP-delta, RPTPDELTA)
  Promoter: CMV/SP6
  Tag / fusion protein: Fc(DAPA)-AviTag-6xHis (C terminal on backbone)
  Cloning method: Restriction Enzyme; 5′ cloning site GCGGCCGC (not destroyed); 3′ cloning site GGCGCGCC (not destroyed)
  Sequencing primers: 5′ ATTTAGGTGACACTATAG; 3′ CACGTACCAGTTGAACTTCACC
Resource information
  A portion of this plasmid was derived from a plasmid made by: synthesis by ThermoFisher
Terms and licenses: Academic/Nonprofit Terms; Industry Terms: Not Available to Industry
Depositor comments: Some plasmids in this collection may have an IS4-like element ISVsa5 family transposase upstream of the CMV promoter.
How to cite: pD649-HAsp-PTPRD-Fc(DAPA)-AviTag-6xHis was a gift from Chris Garcia (Addgene plasmid # 157037 ; http://n2t.net/addgene:157037 ; RRID:Addgene_157037)
