[The description below was written by a language model from this plasmid's Addgene catalogue record and pLannotate feature annotations shown in this document.]
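Description:
pD649-HAsp-PTPRD-Fc(DAPA)-AviTag-6xHis is a mammalian expression plasmid of about 9.8 kb, built on the pD649 backbone, for producing a secreted, soluble form of the extracellular domain of human PTPRD (receptor-type protein tyrosine phosphatase delta). It is maintained in E. coli as a high-copy plasmid through a ColE1/pUC-type origin and selected with ampicillin via the β-lactamase gene. Small annotated remnants of KanR, lacZα, a lac operator and an f1 origin appear to be backbone fragments rather than functional parts.

Expression is driven by the CMV immediate-early enhancer and promoter, followed by a fragment of CMV intron A. An SP6 phage promoter just upstream of the coding region could support in vitro transcription and also serves as a sequencing primer site. The open reading frame starts with a secretion signal: the name indicates an HA signal peptide, whereas the automated annotation scores this short stretch as a fragment of an IgH signal sequence. The roughly 3.7 kb PTPRD ectodomain follows, cloned between retained NotI and AscI sites, and is fused at its C terminus to a human IgG1 Fc, an AviTag and a 6xHis tag, with a bGH polyadenylation signal ending the transcript. The Fc dimerises the ectodomain and carries the D265A and P329A (DAPA) substitutions, which are generally used to reduce Fc effector interactions. The AviTag permits site-specific biotinylation by BirA and the His tag permits metal-affinity purification. A separate SV40 promoter/EM7 cassette encoding puromycin N-acetyltransferase, with an SV40 poly(A) signal, could allow selection of stable mammalian lines.

The plasmid belongs to a collection made for screening protein–protein interactions among human IgSF cell-surface proteins. The depositor notes that some plasmids in the collection may carry an IS4-like transposase upstream of the CMV promoter; no such feature is annotated here.
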