Features (pLannotate 1.2.2; 21 found; start..end, strand, type, name):
    119..143     -  CDS            KanR (fragment): aminoglycoside phosphotransferase; aph(3')-Ia; confers resistance to kanamycin
    254..842     +  rep_origin     ori: high-copy-number ColE1/pMB1/pBR322/pUC origin of replication
   1067..1084    +  terminator     rrnB T2 terminator (fragment): transcription terminator T2 from the E. coli rrnB gene
   1109..1128    -  CDS            lacZα (fragment): LacZα fragment of β-galactosidase; lacZ fragment
   1584..1600    +  protein_bind   lac operator: The lac repressor binds to the lac operator to inhibit transcription in E. coli. This inhibition can be relieved by adding lactose or isopropyl-β-D-thiogalactopyranoside (IPTG). lac repressor encoded by lacI
   1843..2146    +  enhancer       CMV enhancer: human cytomegalovirus immediate early enhancer
   2147..2350    +  promoter       CMV promoter: human cytomegalovirus (CMV) immediate early promoter
   2486..2529    +  intron         CMV intron (fragment): modified intron A from human cytomegalovirus
   2581..2599    +  promoter       SP6 promoter: promoter for bacteriophage SP6 RNA polymerase
   2603..2640    +  CDS            IgH signal sequence (fragment): signal sequence from the mouse immunoglobulin heavy chain variable region
   2746..6486    +  CDS            PTPRD (fragment): PTPRD_HUMAN - Experimental evidence at protein level: Swiss-Prot protein existence level 1. Can bidirectionally induce pre- and post-synaptic differentiation of neurons by mediating interaction with IL1RAP and IL1RAPL1 trans-synaptically. Involved in pre-synaptic differentiation through interaction with SLITRK2. From Homo sapiens (Human).
   6499..7176    +  CDS            IGHG1 (fragment): IGHG1_HUMAN - Experimental evidence at protein level: Swiss-Prot protein existence level 1. Constant region of immunoglobulin heavy chains. Immunoglobulins, also known as antibodies, are membrane-bound or secreted glycoproteins produced by B lymphocytes. In the recognition phase of humoral immunity, the membrane-bound immunoglobulins serve as receptors which, upon binding of a specific antigen, trigger the clonal expansion and differentiation of B lymphocytes into immunoglobulins- secreting plasma cells. Secreted immunoglobulins mediate the effector phase of humoral immunity, which results in
   7391..7502    +  polyA_signal   bGH poly(A) signal: bovine growth hormone polyadenylation signal
   7503..7611    +  rep_origin     f1 ori (fragment): f1 bacteriophage origin of replication; arrow indicates direction of (+) strand synthesis
   7625..7954    +  promoter       SV40 promoter: SV40 enhancer and early promoter
   8002..8049    +  promoter       EM7 promoter: synthetic bacterial promoter&nbsp
   8068..8667    +  CDS            PuroR (fragment): puromycin N-acetyltransferase; pac from Streptomyces; confers resistance to puromycin
   8677..8802    +  CDS            ble (fragment): BLE_KLEPN - Experimental evidence at protein level: Swiss-Prot protein existence level 1. Binding protein with a strong affinity to the bleomycin family of antibiotics. Binds to CL990; an antimitotic-antibiotic compound. From Klebsiella pneumoniae.
   8797..8918    +  polyA_signal   SV40 poly(A) signal: SV40 polyadenylation signal
   8971..9831    -  CDS            AmpR: β-lactamase; bla; confers resistance to ampicillin, carbenicillin, and related antibiotics
   9834..89      -  promoter       AmpR promoter (fragment) (across the origin): bla
>Addgene plasmid #157037 | pD649-HAsp-PTPRD-Fc(DAPA)-AviTag-6xHis | addgene full sequence | sequence record 393015 | Addgene NGS Result
TTTCAATATTATTGAAGCATTTATCAGGGTTATTGTCTCATGAGCGGATACATATTTGAATGTATTTAGA
AAAATAAACAAATAGGGGTCAGTGTTACAACCAATTAACCAATTCTGAACATTATCGCGAGCCCATTTAT
ACCTGAATATGGCTCATAACACCCCTTGCTCATGACCAAAATCCCTTAACGTGAGTTACGCGCGCGTCGT
TCCACTGAGCGTCAGACCCCGTAGAAAAGATCAAAGGATCTTCTTGAGATCCTTTTTTTCTGCGCGTAAT
CTGCTGCTTGCAAACAAAAAAACCACCGCTACCAGCGGTGGTTTGTTTGCCGGATCAAGAGCTACCAACT
CTTTTTCCGAAGGTAACTGGCTTCAGCAGAGCGCAGATACCAAATACTGTTCTTCTAGTGTAGCCGTAGT
TAGCCCACCACTTCAAGAACTCTGTAGCACCGCCTACATACCTCGCTCTGCTAATCCTGTTACCAGTGGC
TGCTGCCAGTGGCGATAAGTCGTGTCTTACCGGGTTGGACTCAAGACGATAGTTACCGGATAAGGCGCAG
CGGTCGGGCTGAACGGGGGGTTCGTGCACACAGCCCAGCTTGGAGCGAACGACCTACACCGAACTGAGAT
ACCTACAGCGTGAGCTATGAGAAAGCGCCACGCTTCCCGAAGGGAGAAAGGCGGACAGGTATCCGGTAAG
CGGCAGGGTCGGAACAGGAGAGCGCACGAGGGAGCTTCCAGGGGGAAACGCCTGGTATCTTTATAGTCCT
GTCGGGTTTCGCCACCTCTGACTTGAGCGTCGATTTTTGTGATGCTCGTCAGGGGGGCGGAGCCTATGGA
AAAACGCCAGCAACGCGGCCTTTTTACGGTTCCTGGCCTTTTGCTGGCCTTTTGCTCACATGTTCTTTCC
TGCGTTATCCCCTGATTCTGTGGATAACCGTATTACCGCCTTTGAGTGAGCTGATACCGCTCGCCGCAGC
CGAACGACCGAGCGCAGCGAGTCAGTGAGCGAGGAAGCGGAAGGCGAGAGTAGGGAACTGCCAGGCATCA
AACTAAGCAGAAGGCCCCTGACGGATGGCCTTTTTGCGTTTCTACAAACTCTTTCTGTGTTGTAAAACGA
CGGCCAGTCTTAAGCTCGGGCCCCCTGGGCGGTTCTGATAACGAGTAATCGTTAATCCGCAAATAACGTA
AAAACCCGCTTCGGCGGGTTTTTTTATGGGGGGAGTTTAGGGAAAGAGCATTTGTCAGAATATTTAAGGG
CGCCTGTCACTTTGCTTGATATATGAGAATTATTTAACCTTATAAATGAGAAAAAAGCAACGCACTTTAA
ATAAGATACGTTGCTTTTTCGATTGATGAACACCTATAATTAAACTATTCATCTATTATTTATGATTTTT
TGTATATACAATATTTCTAGTTTGTTAAAGAGAATTAAGAAAATAAATCTCGAAAATAATAAAGGGAAAA
TCAGTTTTTGATATCAAAATTATACATGTCAACGATAATACAAAATATAATACAAACTATAAGATGTTAT
CAGTATTTATTATCATTTAGAATAAATTTTGTGTCGCCCTTAATTGTGAGCGGATAACAATTACGAGCTT
CATGCACAGTGGCGTTGACTCAATATTGGCCATTAGCCATATTATTCATTGGTTATATAGCATAAATCAA
TATTGGCTATTGGCCATTGCATACGTTGTATCTATATCATAATATGTACATTTATATTGGCTCATGTCCA
ATATGACCGCCATGTTGGCATTGATTATTGACTAGTTATTAATAGTAATCAATTACGGGGTCATTAGTTC
ATAGCCCATATATGGAGTTCCGCGTTACATAACTTACGGTAAATGGCCCGCCTGGCTGACCGCCCAACGA
CCCCCGCCCATTGACGTCAATAATGACGTATGTTCCCATAGTAACGCCAATAGGGACTTTCCATTGACGT
CAATGGGTGGAGTATTTACGGTAAACTGCCCACTTGGCAGTACATCAAGTGTATCATATGCCAAGTACGC
CCCCTATTGACGTCAATGACGGTAAATGGCCCGCCTGGCATTATGCCCAGTACATGACCTTATGGGACTT
TCCTACTTGGCAGTACATCTACGTATTAGTCATCGCTATTACCATGGTGATGCGGTTTTGGCAGTACATC
AATGGGCGTGGATAGCGGTTTGACTCACGGGGATTTCCAAGTCTCCACCCCATTGACGTCAATGGGAGTT
TGTTTTGGCACCAAAATCAACGGGACTTTCCAAAATGTCGTAACAACTCCGCCCCATTGACGCAAATGGG
CGGTAGGCGTGTACGGTGGGAGGTCTATATAAGCAGAGCTCGTTTAGTGAACCGTCAGATCGCCTGGAGA
CGCCATCCACGCTGTTTTGACCTCCATAGAAGACACCGGGACCGATCCAGCCTCCGCGGCCGGGAACGGT
GCATTGGAACGCGGATTCCCCGTGCCAAGAGTGACGTAAGTACCGCCTATAGAGTCTATAGGCCCACCCC
CTTGGCTTCGTTAGAACGCGGCTACAATTAATACATAACCTTATGTATCATACACATACGATTTAGGTGA
CACTATAGAATAACATCCACTTTGCCTTTCTCTCCACAGGTGTCCACTCCCAGGTCCAACTGCACCTCGG
TTCTATCGAAAACGCGCCTGCTAGCGCCACCATGAAGACCATCATTGCCCTGAGCTACATCTTCTGCCTG
GTGTTCGCTGCGGCCGCCGAAACACCTCCTAGATTCACCAGAACACCCGTGGACCAGACAGGTGTTAGTG
GCGGAGTGGCCAGCTTCATCTGTCAAGCCACAGGCGACCCCAGACCTAAGATCGTGTGGAACAAGAAAGG
CAAGAAGGTGTCCAACCAGCGCTTCGAAGTGATCGAGTTCGATGATGGCAGCGGCAGCGTGCTGAGAATC
CAGCCTCTGAGAACACCCAGAGATGAGGCCATCTACGAGTGCGTGGCCAGCAACAATGTGGGCGAGATCA
GCGTGTCCACCAGACTGACAGTGCTGAGAGAGGATCAGATCCCCAGAGGCTTCCCCACCATCGATATGGG
ACCTCAGCTGAAGGTGGTGGAAAGAACCAGAACCGCCACAATGCTGTGTGCCGCCTCTGGCAATCCTGAT
CCTGAGATTACCTGGTTCAAGGACTTCCTGCCTGTGGACACCTCCAACAACAACGGCCGGATCAAGCAGC
TGAGAAGCGAGTCTATCGGCGGCACTCCTATTAGAGGCGCCCTGCAGATTGAGCAGAGCGAGGAAAGCGA
CCAGGGCAAATATGAGTGTGTGGCCACCAATAGCGCCGGCACAAGATACTCTGCCCCTGCCAATCTGTAC
GTGCGCGAACTGAGAGAAGTGCGGAGAGTGCCTCCTCGGTTTAGCATCCCTCCTACCAACCACGAGATCA
TGCCTGGCGGCTCCGTGAATATCACATGTGTGGCCGTGGGCAGCCCCATGCCTTATGTGAAATGGATGCT
GGGCGCCGAGGATCTGACCCCTGAGGATGATATGCCCATCGGCAGAAACGTGCTGGAACTGAACGATGTG
CGGCAGAGCGCCAATTACACCTGTGTGGCTATGAGCACCCTGGGCGTGATCGAGGCCATTGCTCAGATCA
CAGTGAAGGCCCTGCCTAAGCCTCCTGGCACACCTGTGGTTACAGAGAGCACAGCCACCAGCATCACCCT
GACCTGGGATAGCGGAAATCCCGAGCCTGTGTCCTACTACATCATCCAGCACAAGCCCAAGAACAGCGAG
GAACTGTACAAAGAAATCGACGGCGTGGCCACTACCAGATACAGTGTGGCCGGACTGAGCCCCTACAGCG
ACTACGAGTTTAGAGTGGTGGCCGTGAACAACATCGGCAGGGGTCCTCCATCTGAGCCTGTGCTGACACA
GACATCTGAGCAGGCCCCATCTAGCGCCCCTAGAGATGTTCAGGCCAGAATGCTGAGCAGCACCACCATC
CTGGTGCAGTGGAAAGAGCCTGAGGAACCCAACGGCCAGATCCAGGGCTACAGAGTGTACTACACAATGG
ACCCCACACAGCACGTCAACAACTGGATGAAGCACAACGTGGCCGACAGCCAGATCACCACAATCGGCAA
CCTGGTGCCTCAGAAAACCTACTCCGTGAAGGTGCTGGCCTTCACCTCTATCGGAGATGGCCCTCTGAGC
AGCGACATCCAAGTGATCACACAGACTGGCGTGCCCGGCCAGCCACTGAATTTCAAGGCCGAGCCTGAGA
GCGAAACCAGCATCCTGCTTAGCTGGACCCCTCCTAGAAGCGACACAATCGCCAACTACGAGCTGGTGTA
CAAGGATGGCGAGCACGGCGAGGAACAGAGAATCACAATCGAGCCCGGCACCAGCTACAGACTGCAGGGC
CTGAAGCCTAACAGCCTGTACTACTTCAGACTGGCCGCCAGATCTCCTCAAGGCCTGGGAGCCTCTACAG
CCGAGATCTCTGCCAGAACCATGCAGAGCAAACCCAGCGCTCCTCCACAGGACATCAGCTGTACAAGCCC
CAGCTCTACCTCTATCCTGGTGTCTTGGCAGCCTCCTCCAGTGGAAAAGCAGAACGGCATCATCACCGAG
TACAGCATCAAGTACACAGCCGTGGACGGCGAAGATGACAAGCCTCACGAGATCCTGGGCATCCCCAGCG
ATACCACCAAGTACCTGCTGGAACAGCTGGAAAAGTGGACCGAGTACCGGATCACCGTGACAGCCCACAC
AGATGTTGGACCTGGACCTGAGAGCCTGTCCGTGCTGATCAGAACAAACGAGGATGTGCCTAGCGGCCCT
CCTCGGAAAGTGGAAGTGGAAGCCGTGAACTCCACCAGCGTGAAAGTGTCTTGGAGAAGCCCCGTGCCTA
ACAAGCAGCATGGCCAGATCAGAGGATACCAGGTGCACTACGTGCGGATGGAAAACGGCGAGCCTAAGGG
CCAGCCTATGCTGAAGGATGTCATGCTGGCCGACGCTCAGTGGGAGTTTGATGACACCACCGAGCACGAC
ATGATCATCAGCGGACTGCAGCCCGAGACAAGCTACTCTCTGACAGTGACCGCCTACACCACAAAAGGCG
ACGGCGCTAGAAGCAAGCCTAAGCTGGTTTCTACAACTGGCGCCGTGCCTGGCAAGCCCAGACTGGTTAT
CAATCACACCCAGATGAACACAGCCCTGATCCAGTGGCACCCACCTGTGGATACCTTTGGACCTCTGCAG
GGATACAGACTGAAGTTCGGCCGGAAGGACATGGAACCCCTGACCACACTGGAATTCAGCGAGAAAGAGG
ACCACTTCACCGCCACCGATATTCACAAGGGCGCCAGCTACGTGTTCCGGCTGAGCGCCAGAAACAAAGT
CGGCTTCGGCGAAGAGATGGTCAAAGAGATCAGCATCCCCGAAGAGGTGCCCACCGGCTTTCCACAGAAT
CTGCACAGCGAGGGCACCACCTCTACAAGCGTTCAGCTCTCTTGGCAACCACCAGTGCTGGCTGAGCGGA
ATGGAATCATCACAAAGTACACCCTGCTGTACCGGGACATCAACATCCCTCTGCTGCCCATGGAACAACT
GATCGTGCCCGCCGATACCACAATGACCCTGACCGGACTGAAGCCTGATACCACCTACGATGTGAAAGTG
CGGGCCCACACAAGCAAAGGCCCTGGACCTTATAGCCCCAGCGTGCAGTTTAGAACCCTGCCAGTTGACC
AGGTGTTCGCCAAGAACTTCCACGTGAAGGCCGTGATGAAGACCTCCGTGCTGCTGTCTTGGGAGATCCC
CGAGAACTACAACAGCGCCATGCCATTCAAGATCCTGTACGACGACGGCAAGATGGTGGAAGAGGTGGAC
GGCAGAGCCACTCAGAAACTGATTGTGAATCTGAAGCCCGAGAAGTCCTACAGCTTCGTGCTGACCAACA
GAGGCAATTCTGCTGGCGGCCTGCAGCACAGAGTGACAGCCAAAACAGCTCCCGACGTGCTGAGGACCAA
GCCTGCCTTTATCGGCAAGACCAACCTGGACGGCATGATTACCGTGCAGCTGCCTGAAGTGCCCGCCAAC
GAGAACATCAAGGGCTACTATATCATCATCGTGCCCCTGAAGAAGTCCCGGGGCAAGTTCATCAAGCCTT
GGGAGAGCCCTGACGAGATGGAACTGGACGAGCTGCTGAAAGAGATCTCCCGGAAGCGGAGATCCATCAG
ATATGGCAGAGAGGTCGAGCTGAAGCCCTATATCGCCGCTCATTTCGATGTGCTGCCCACCGAGTTTACA
CTGGGCGACGATAAGCACTACGGCGGCTTCACCAACAAACAGCTGCAGAGCGGCCAAGAGTACGTGTTCT
TTGTGCTGGCAGTGATGGAACACGCCGAGAGCAAGATGTACGCCACCTCTCCATACAGCGACCCCGTGGT
GTCTATGGATCTGGACCCTCAGCCTATCACCGACGAAGAGGAAGGCGCGCCGGGCGGCGACAAGACCCAC
ACCTGCCCCCCCTGCCCAGCTCCAGAACTGCTGGGAGGGCCTTCCGTGTTCCTGTTCCCCCCCAAGCCCA
AGGACACCCTGATGATCAGCAGGACCCCCGAGGTGACCTGCGTGGTGGTGGCCGTGTCCCACGAGGACCC
AGAGGTGAAGTTCAACTGGTACGTGGACGGCGTGGAGGTGCACAACGCCAAGACCAAGCCCAGAGAGGAG
CAGTACAACAGCACCTACAGGGTGGTGTCCGTGCTGACCGTGCTGCACCAGGACTGGCTGAACGGCAAAG
AATACAAGTGCAAAGTCTCCAACAAGGCCCTGGCTGCCCCAATCGAAAAGACAATCAGCAAGGCCAAGGG
CCAGCCACGGGAGCCCCAGGTGTACACCCTGCCCCCCAGCCGGGAGGAGATGACCAAGAACCAGGTGTCC
CTGACCTGTCTGGTGAAGGGCTTCTACCCCAGCGATATCGCCGTGGAGTGGGAGAGCAACGGCCAGCCCG
AGAACAACTACAAGACCACCCCCCCAGTGCTGGACAGCGACGGCAGCTTCTTCCTGTACAGCAAGCTGAC
CGTGGACAAGTCCAGGTGGCAGCAGGGCAACGTGTTCAGCTGCAGCGTGATGCACGAGGCCCTGCACAAC
CACTACACCCAGAAGTCCCTGAGCCTGAGCCCCGGCGGCAGCGGTCTTAATGATATTTTCGAGGCTCAGA
AGATTGAGTGGCATGAACACCACCACCATCACCACTAAGGCCGGCCTGTAGTCACTGGCACAACGCGTTA
CCCGGTAAGCCAATCGGGTATACACGGTCGTCATACTGCAGACAGGGTTCTTCTACTTTGCAAGATAGTC
TTGAGTAGTAAAATAAATAGATAGAGAAAATCAGCCTCGACTGTGCCTTCTAGTTGCCAGCCATCTGTTG
TTTGCCCCTCCCCCGTGCCTTCCTTGACCCTGGAAGGTGCCACTCCCACTGTCCTTTCCTAATAAAATGA
GGAAATTGCATCACAACACTCAACCCTATCTCGGTCTATTCTTTTGATTTATAAGGGATTTTGCCGATTT
CGGCCTATTGGTTAAAAAATGAGCTGATTTAACAAAAATTTAACGCGAATTAATTCTGTGGAATGTGTGT
CAGTTAGGGTGTGGAAAGTCCCCAGGCTCCCCAGCAGGCAGAAGTATGCAAAGCATGCATCTCAATTAGT
CAGCAACCAGGTGTGGAAAGTCCCCAGGCTCCCCAGCAGGCAGAAGTATGCAAAGCATGCATCTCAATTA
GTCAGCAACCATAGTCCCGCCCCTAACTCCGCCCATCCCGCCCCTAACTCCGCCCAGTTCCGCCCATTCT
CCGCCCCATGGCTGACTAATTTTTTTTATTTATGCAGAGGCCGAGGCCGCCTCTGCCTCTGAGCTATTCC
AGAAGTAGTGAGGAGGCTTTTTTGGAGGCCTAGGCTTTTGCAAAAAGCTCCCGGGAGCTTGTATATCCAT
TTTCGGATCTGATCAGCACGTGTTGACAATTAATCATCGGCATAGTATATCGGCATAGTATAATACGACA
AGGTGAGGAACTAAACCATGACCGAGTACAAGCCCACGGTGCGCCTCGCCACCCGCGACGACGTCCCCAG
GGCCGTACGCACCCTCGCCGCCGCGTTCGCCGACTACCCCGCCACGCGCCACACCGTCGATCCGGACCGC
CACATCGAGCGGGTCACCGAGCTGCAAGAACTCTTCCTCACGCGCGTCGGGCTCGACATCGGCAAGGTGT
GGGTCGCGGACGACGGCGCCGCGGTGGCGGTCTGGACCACGCCGGAGAGCGTCGAAGCGGGGGCGGTGTT
CGCCGAGATCGGCCCGCGCATGGCCGAGTTGAGCGGTTCCCGGCTGGCCGCGCAGCAACAGATGGAAGGC
CTCCTGGCGCCGCACCGGCCCAAGGAGCCCGCGTGGTTCCTGGCCACCGTCGGCGTCTCGCCCGACCACC
AGGGCAAGGGTCTGGGCAGCGCCGTCGTGCTCCCCGGAGTGGAGGCGGCCGAGCGCGCCGGGGTGCCCGC
CTTCCTGGAGACATCCGCGCCCCGCAACCTCCCCTTCTACGAGCGGCTCGGCTTCACCGTCACCGCCGAC
GTCGAGGTGCCCGAAGGACCGCGCACCTGGTGCATGACCCGCAAGCCCGGTGCCTGACACGTGCTACGAG
ATTTCGATTCCACCGCCGCCTTCTATGAAAGGTTGGGCTTCGGAATCGTTTTCCGGGACGCCGGCTGGAT
GATCCTCCAGCGCGGGGATCTCATGCTGGAGTTCTTCGCCCACCCCAACTTGTTTATTGCAGCTTATAAT
GGTTACAAATAAAGCAATAGCATCACAAATTTCACAAATAAAGCATTTTTTTCACTGCATTCTAGTTGTG
GTTTGTCCAAACTCATCAATGTATCTTATCATGTCTGTATACCGTCGACCTCTAGCTAGAGCTTGGCGTA
ATCATGGTCATTACCAATGCTTAATCAGTGAGGCACCTATCTCAGCGATCTGTCTATTTCGTTCATCCAT
AGTTGCCTGACTCCCCGTCGTGTAGATAACTACGATACGGGAGGGCTTACCATCTGGCCCCAGCGCTGCG
ATGATACCGCGAGAACCACGCTCACCGGCTCCGGATTTATCAGCAATAAACCAGCCAGCCGGAAGGGCCG
AGCGCAGAAGTGGTCCTGCAACTTTATCCGCCTCCATCCAGTCTATTAATTGTTGCCGGGAAGCTAGAGT
AAGTAGTTCGCCAGTTAATAGTTTGCGCAACGTTGTTGCCATCGCTACAGGCATCGTGGTGTCACGCTCG
TCGTTTGGTATGGCTTCATTCAGCTCCGGTTCCCAACGATCAAGGCGAGTTACATGATCCCCCATGTTGT
GCAAAAAAGCGGTTAGCTCCTTCGGTCCTCCGATCGTTGTCAGAAGTAAGTTGGCCGCAGTGTTATCACT
CATGGTTATGGCAGCACTGCATAATTCTCTTACTGTCATGCCATCCGTAAGATGCTTTTCTGTGACTGGT
GAGTACTCAACCAAGTCATTCTGAGAATAGTGTATGCGGCGACCGAGTTGCTCTTGCCCGGCGTCAATAC
GGGATAATACCGCGCCACATAGCAGAACTTTAAAAGTGCTCATCATTGGAAAACGTTCTTCGGGGCGAAA
ACTCTCAAGGATCTTACCGCTGTTGAGATCCAGTTCGATGTAACCCACTCGTGCACCCAACTGATCTTCA
GCATCTTTTACTTTCACCAGCGTTTCTGGGTGAGCAAAAACAGGAAGGCAAAATGCCGCAAAAAAGGGAA
TAAGGGCGACACGGAAATGTTGAATACTCATATTCTTCCTT
