>Addgene plasmid #157037 | pD649-HAsp-PTPRD-Fc(DAPA)-AviTag-6xHis | depositor partial sequence | sequence record 303184 | insert (extracellular domain)
GAAACACCTCCTAGATTCACCAGAACACCCGTGGACCAGACAGGTGTTAGTGGCGGAGTGGCCAGCTTCA
TCTGTCAAGCCACAGGCGACCCCAGACCTAAGATCGTGTGGAACAAGAAAGGCAAGAAGGTGTCCAACCA
GCGCTTCGAAGTGATCGAGTTCGATGATGGCAGCGGCAGCGTGCTGAGAATCCAGCCTCTGAGAACACCC
AGAGATGAGGCCATCTACGAGTGCGTGGCCAGCAACAATGTGGGCGAGATCAGCGTGTCCACCAGACTGA
CAGTGCTGAGAGAGGATCAGATCCCCAGAGGCTTCCCCACCATCGATATGGGACCTCAGCTGAAGGTGGT
GGAAAGAACCAGAACCGCCACAATGCTGTGTGCCGCCTCTGGCAATCCTGATCCTGAGATTACCTGGTTC
AAGGACTTCCTGCCTGTGGACACCTCCAACAACAACGGCCGGATCAAGCAGCTGAGAAGCGAGTCTATCG
GCGGCACTCCTATTAGAGGCGCCCTGCAGATTGAGCAGAGCGAGGAAAGCGACCAGGGCAAATATGAGTG
TGTGGCCACCAATAGCGCCGGCACAAGATACTCTGCCCCTGCCAATCTGTACGTGCGCGAACTGAGAGAA
GTGCGGAGAGTGCCTCCTCGGTTTAGCATCCCTCCTACCAACCACGAGATCATGCCTGGCGGCTCCGTGA
ATATCACATGTGTGGCCGTGGGCAGCCCCATGCCTTATGTGAAATGGATGCTGGGCGCCGAGGATCTGAC
CCCTGAGGATGATATGCCCATCGGCAGAAACGTGCTGGAACTGAACGATGTGCGGCAGAGCGCCAATTAC
ACCTGTGTGGCTATGAGCACCCTGGGCGTGATCGAGGCCATTGCTCAGATCACAGTGAAGGCCCTGCCTA
AGCCTCCTGGCACACCTGTGGTTACAGAGAGCACAGCCACCAGCATCACCCTGACCTGGGATAGCGGAAA
TCCCGAGCCTGTGTCCTACTACATCATCCAGCACAAGCCCAAGAACAGCGAGGAACTGTACAAAGAAATC
GACGGCGTGGCCACTACCAGATACAGTGTGGCCGGACTGAGCCCCTACAGCGACTACGAGTTTAGAGTGG
TGGCCGTGAACAACATCGGCAGGGGTCCTCCATCTGAGCCTGTGCTGACACAGACATCTGAGCAGGCCCC
ATCTAGCGCCCCTAGAGATGTTCAGGCCAGAATGCTGAGCAGCACCACCATCCTGGTGCAGTGGAAAGAG
CCTGAGGAACCCAACGGCCAGATCCAGGGCTACAGAGTGTACTACACAATGGACCCCACACAGCACGTCA
ACAACTGGATGAAGCACAACGTGGCCGACAGCCAGATCACCACAATCGGCAACCTGGTGCCTCAGAAAAC
CTACTCCGTGAAGGTGCTGGCCTTCACCTCTATCGGAGATGGCCCTCTGAGCAGCGACATCCAAGTGATC
ACACAGACTGGCGTGCCCGGCCAGCCACTGAATTTCAAGGCCGAGCCTGAGAGCGAAACCAGCATCCTGC
TTAGCTGGACCCCTCCTAGAAGCGACACAATCGCCAACTACGAGCTGGTGTACAAGGATGGCGAGCACGG
CGAGGAACAGAGAATCACAATCGAGCCCGGCACCAGCTACAGACTGCAGGGCCTGAAGCCTAACAGCCTG
TACTACTTCAGACTGGCCGCCAGATCTCCTCAAGGCCTGGGAGCCTCTACAGCCGAGATCTCTGCCAGAA
CCATGCAGAGCAAACCCAGCGCTCCTCCACAGGACATCAGCTGTACAAGCCCCAGCTCTACCTCTATCCT
GGTGTCTTGGCAGCCTCCTCCAGTGGAAAAGCAGAACGGCATCATCACCGAGTACAGCATCAAGTACACA
GCCGTGGACGGCGAAGATGACAAGCCTCACGAGATCCTGGGCATCCCCAGCGATACCACCAAGTACCTGC
TGGAACAGCTGGAAAAGTGGACCGAGTACCGGATCACCGTGACAGCCCACACAGATGTTGGACCTGGACC
TGAGAGCCTGTCCGTGCTGATCAGAACAAACGAGGATGTGCCTAGCGGCCCTCCTCGGAAAGTGGAAGTG
GAAGCCGTGAACTCCACCAGCGTGAAAGTGTCTTGGAGAAGCCCCGTGCCTAACAAGCAGCATGGCCAGA
TCAGAGGATACCAGGTGCACTACGTGCGGATGGAAAACGGCGAGCCTAAGGGCCAGCCTATGCTGAAGGA
TGTCATGCTGGCCGACGCTCAGTGGGAGTTTGATGACACCACCGAGCACGACATGATCATCAGCGGACTG
CAGCCCGAGACAAGCTACTCTCTGACAGTGACCGCCTACACCACAAAAGGCGACGGCGCTAGAAGCAAGC
CTAAGCTGGTTTCTACAACTGGCGCCGTGCCTGGCAAGCCCAGACTGGTTATCAATCACACCCAGATGAA
CACAGCCCTGATCCAGTGGCACCCACCTGTGGATACCTTTGGACCTCTGCAGGGATACAGACTGAAGTTC
GGCCGGAAGGACATGGAACCCCTGACCACACTGGAATTCAGCGAGAAAGAGGACCACTTCACCGCCACCG
ATATTCACAAGGGCGCCAGCTACGTGTTCCGGCTGAGCGCCAGAAACAAAGTCGGCTTCGGCGAAGAGAT
GGTCAAAGAGATCAGCATCCCCGAAGAGGTGCCCACCGGCTTTCCACAGAATCTGCACAGCGAGGGCACC
ACCTCTACAAGCGTTCAGCTCTCTTGGCAACCACCAGTGCTGGCTGAGCGGAATGGAATCATCACAAAGT
ACACCCTGCTGTACCGGGACATCAACATCCCTCTGCTGCCCATGGAACAACTGATCGTGCCCGCCGATAC
CACAATGACCCTGACCGGACTGAAGCCTGATACCACCTACGATGTGAAAGTGCGGGCCCACACAAGCAAA
GGCCCTGGACCTTATAGCCCCAGCGTGCAGTTTAGAACCCTGCCAGTTGACCAGGTGTTCGCCAAGAACT
TCCACGTGAAGGCCGTGATGAAGACCTCCGTGCTGCTGTCTTGGGAGATCCCCGAGAACTACAACAGCGC
CATGCCATTCAAGATCCTGTACGACGACGGCAAGATGGTGGAAGAGGTGGACGGCAGAGCCACTCAGAAA
CTGATTGTGAATCTGAAGCCCGAGAAGTCCTACAGCTTCGTGCTGACCAACAGAGGCAATTCTGCTGGCG
GCCTGCAGCACAGAGTGACAGCCAAAACAGCTCCCGACGTGCTGAGGACCAAGCCTGCCTTTATCGGCAA
GACCAACCTGGACGGCATGATTACCGTGCAGCTGCCTGAAGTGCCCGCCAACGAGAACATCAAGGGCTAC
TATATCATCATCGTGCCCCTGAAGAAGTCCCGGGGCAAGTTCATCAAGCCTTGGGAGAGCCCTGACGAGA
TGGAACTGGACGAGCTGCTGAAAGAGATCTCCCGGAAGCGGAGATCCATCAGATATGGCAGAGAGGTCGA
GCTGAAGCCCTATATCGCCGCTCATTTCGATGTGCTGCCCACCGAGTTTACACTGGGCGACGATAAGCAC
TACGGCGGCTTCACCAACAAACAGCTGCAGAGCGGCCAAGAGTACGTGTTCTTTGTGCTGGCAGTGATGG
AACACGCCGAGAGCAAGATGTACGCCACCTCTCCATACAGCGACCCCGTGGTGTCTATGGATCTGGACCC
TCAGCCTATCACCGACGAAGAGGAA
